Addgene plasmid #210465: SOX17-3'gRNA
Purpose: gRNA targeting SOX17 3' terminal for CRISPR-Cas9-mediated knock-in
Depositing lab: Kai Wang. Depositing organization: Peking University Health Science Center. Publication: Protocol for scarless genome editing of human pluripotent stem cell based on orthogonal selective reporters. Zhao Y, Pan Z, Hong Z, Sun M, Hong Y, Peng X, Li X, Wang X, Wang K. STAR Protoc. 2024 May 23;5(2):103084. doi: 10.1016/j.xpro.2024.103084. PubMed 38787727.
Backbone
  Vector backbone: pSpCas9(BB)-2A-Puro (PX459) V2.0 (Addgene #62988)
  Backbone manufacturer: Feng Zhang laboratory
  Vector type: CRISPR
Growth in bacteria
  Bacterial resistance: Ampicillin, 100 μg/mL
  Growth temperature: 37°C
  Growth strain: NEB Stable
  Copy number: High Copy
Gene/Insert
  Gene/Insert name: SOX17
  gRNA/shRNA sequence: gcagtaatataccgcggagc
  Species: H. sapiens (human)
  Insert size (bp): 20
  Entrez Gene: SOX17 (a.k.a. VUR3)
  Cloning method: Restriction Enzyme; 5′ cloning site BbsI (destroyed during cloning); 3′ cloning site BbsI (destroyed during cloning)
  Sequencing primers: 5′ LKO1.5: GACTATCATATGCTTACCGT
Terms and licenses: Academic/Nonprofit Terms; Industry Terms: Not Available to Industry
How to cite: SOX17-3'gRNA was a gift from Kai Wang (Addgene plasmid # 210465 ; http://n2t.net/addgene:210465 ; RRID:Addgene_210465)
