[The description below was written by a language model from this plasmid's Addgene catalogue record and pLannotate feature annotations shown in this document.]
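Description:
SOX17-3'gRNA is an all-in-one mammalian CRISPR-Cas9 expression plasmid built on the pSpCas9(BB)-2A-Puro (PX459) V2.0 backbone. It carries a 20-nt guide directed at the 3' end of the human SOX17 gene. The guide was inserted between the backbone's BbsI sites, which were destroyed during cloning. This places it directly downstream of the human U6 RNA polymerase III promoter and upstream of the Streptococcus pyogenes gRNA scaffold, so a complete single guide RNA is transcribed in transfected cells. The annotation also detects a second, partial scaffold fragment just after the full one.

A separate Pol II cassette uses the CMV enhancer, chicken β-actin promoter and a hybrid intron to drive S. pyogenes Cas9. The annotation tool splits Cas9 into contiguous N- and C-terminal portions that together make up one reading frame, followed by a nucleoplasmin nuclear localization signal. Puromycin N-acetyltransferase lies downstream in the same transcript. According to the backbone name it is linked to Cas9 through a 2A peptide, although the feature table does not annotate that element. This arrangement allows transient puromycin enrichment of transfected cells, and the unit ends in a bGH polyadenylation signal. A single AAV2 ITR, an f1 origin and small bom and rop fragments are backbone remnants.

In bacteria the plasmid is maintained at high copy from a ColE1/pUC-type origin and selected with ampicillin resistance. The record gives its purpose as cutting near the SOX17 3' terminus to promote Cas9-mediated knock-in. The associated publication concerns scarless genome editing of human pluripotent stem cells using selective reporters. The donor template is not part of this plasmid.
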