Features (pLannotate 1.2.2; 19 found; start..end, strand, type, name):
      1..241     +  promoter       U6 promoter: RNA polymerase III promoter for human U6 snRNA
    270..345     +  misc_RNA       gRNA scaffold: guide RNA scaffold for the Streptococcus pyogenes CRISPR/Cas9 system
    352..395     +  misc_RNA       gRNA scaffold (fragment): guide RNA scaffold for the Streptococcus pyogenes CRISPR/Cas9 system
    442..727     +  enhancer       CMV enhancer: human cytomegalovirus immediate early enhancer; contains an 18-bp deletion relative to the standard CMV enhancer
    729..1006    +  promoter       chicken β-actin promoter: No description available
   1007..1234    +  intron         hybrid intron: hybrid between chicken β-actin (CBA) and minute virus of mice (MMV) introns (Gray et al., 2011)
   1372..2973    +  CDS            Cas9(N): N-terminal portion of Streptococcus pyogenes Cas9 (Zetsche et al., 2015)
   2974..5472    +  CDS            Cas9(C): C-terminal portion of Streptococcus pyogenes Cas9 (Zetsche et al., 2015)
   5473..5520    +  CDS            nucleoplasmin NLS: bipartite nuclear localization signal from nucleoplasmin
   5590..6189    +  CDS            PuroR (fragment): puromycin N-acetyltransferase; pac from Streptomyces; confers resistance to puromycin
   6223..6334    +  polyA_signal   bGH poly(A) signal: bovine growth hormone polyadenylation signal
   6439..6579    +  repeat_region  AAV2 ITR: inverted terminal repeat of adeno-associated virus serotype 2 inverted
   6584..6635    -  misc_feature   bom (fragment): basis of mobility region from pBR322
   6654..7109    +  rep_origin     f1 ori (sequence partly withheld): f1 bacteriophage origin of replication; arrow indicates direction of (+) strand synthesis
   7110..7159    -  misc_feature   bom (fragment): basis of mobility region from pBR322
   7261..7296    -  CDS            rop (fragment): Rop protein, which maintains plasmids at low copy number; rop
   7391..7495    +  promoter       AmpR promoter: bla
   7496..8356    +  CDS            AmpR: β-lactamase; bla; confers resistance to ampicillin, carbenicillin, and related antibiotics
   8527..9115    +  rep_origin     ori: high-copy-number ColE1/pMB1/pBR322/pUC origin of replication
>Addgene plasmid #210465 | SOX17-3'gRNA | addgene full sequence | sequence record 419011 | Addgene NGS Result
GAGGGCCTATTTCCCATGATTCCTTCATATTTGCATATACGATACAAGGCTGTTAGAGAGATAATTGGAA
TTAATTTGACTGTAAACACAAAGATATTAGTACAAAATACGTGACGTAGAAAGTAATAATTTCTTGGGTA
GTTTGCAGTTTTAAAATTATGTTTTAAAATGGACTATCATATGCTTACCGTAACTTGAAAGTATTTCGAT
TTCTTGGCTTTATATATCTTGTGGAAAGGACGAAACACCGCAGTAATATACCGCGGAGCGTTTTAGAGCT
AGAAATAGCAAGTTAAAATAAGGCTAGTCCGTTATCAACTTGAAAAAGTGGCACCGAGTCGGTGCTTTTT
TGTTTTAGAGCTAGAAATAGCAAGTTAAAATAAGGCTAGTCCGTTTTTAGCGCGTGCGCCAATTCTGCAG
ACAAATGGCTCTAGAGGTACCCGTTACATAACTTACGGTAAATGGCCCGCCTGGCTGACCGCCCAACGAC
CCCCGCCCATTGACGTCAATAGTAACGCCAATAGGGACTTTCCATTGACGTCAATGGGTGGAGTATTTAC
GGTAAACTGCCCACTTGGCAGTACATCAAGTGTATCATATGCCAAGTACGCCCCCTATTGACGTCAATGA
CGGTAAATGGCCCGCCTGGCATTGTGCCCAGTACATGACCTTATGGGACTTTCCTACTTGGCAGTACATC
TACGTATTAGTCATCGCTATTACCATGGTCGAGGTGAGCCCCACGTTCTGCTTCACTCTCCCCATCTCCC
CCCCCTCCCCACCCCCAATTTTGTATTTATTTATTTTTTAATTATTTTGTGCAGCGATGGGGGSGGGGGG
GGGGGGGGGGCGCGCGCCAGGCGGGGCGGGGCGGGGCGAGGGGCGGGGCGGGGCGAGGCGGAGAGGTGCG
GCGGCAGCCAATCAGAGCGGCGCGCTCCGAAAGTTTCCTTTTATGGCGAGGCGGCGGCGGCGGCGGCCCT
ATAAAAAGCGAAGCGCGCGGCGGGCGGGAGTCGCTGCGCGCTGCCTTCGCCCCGTGCCCCGCTCCGCCGC
CGCCTCGCGCCGCCCGCCCCGGCTCTGACTGACCGCGTTACTCCCACAGGTGAGCGGGCGGGACGGCCCT
TCTCCTCCGGGCTGTAATTAGCTGAGCAAGAGGTAAGGGTTTAAGGGATGGTTGGTTGGTGGGGTATTAA
TGTTTAATTACCTGGAGCACCTGCCTGAAATCACTTTTTTTCAGGTTGGACCGGTGCCACCATGGACTAT
AAGGACCACGACGGAGACTACAAGGATCATGATATTGATTACAAAGACGATGACGATAAGATGGCCCCAA
AGAAGAAGCGGAAGGTCGGTATCCACGGAGTCCCAGCAGCCGACAAGAAGTACAGCATCGGCCTGGACAT
CGGCACCAACTCTGTGGGCTGGGCCGTGATCACCGACGAGTACAAGGTGCCCAGCAAGAAATTCAAGGTG
CTGGGCAACACCGACCGGCACAGCATCAAGAAGAACCTGATCGGAGCCCTGCTGTTCGACAGCGGCGAAA
CAGCCGAGGCCACCCGGCTGAAGAGAACCGCCAGAAGAAGATACACCAGACGGAAGAACCGGATCTGCTA
TCTGCAAGAGATCTTCAGCAACGAGATGGCCAAGGTGGACGACAGCTTCTTCCACAGACTGGAAGAGTCC
TTCCTGGTGGAAGAGGATAAGAAGCACGAGCGGCACCCCATCTTCGGCAACATCGTGGACGAGGTGGCCT
ACCACGAGAAGTACCCCACCATCTACCACCTGAGAAAGAAACTGGTGGACAGCACCGACAAGGCCGACCT
GCGGCTGATCTATCTGGCCCTGGCCCACATGATCAAGTTCCGGGGCCACTTCCTGATCGAGGGCGACCTG
AACCCCGACAACAGCGACGTGGACAAGCTGTTCATCCAGCTGGTGCAGACCTACAACCAGCTGTTCGAGG
AAAACCCCATCAACGCCAGCGGCGTGGACGCCAAGGCCATCCTGTCTGCCAGACTGAGCAAGAGCAGACG
GCTGGAAAATCTGATCGCCCAGCTGCCCGGCGAGAAGAAGAATGGCCTGTTCGGAAACCTGATTGCCCTG
AGCCTGGGCCTGACCCCCAACTTCAAGAGCAACTTCGACCTGGCCGAGGATGCCAAACTGCAGCTGAGCA
AGGACACCTACGACGACGACCTGGACAACCTGCTGGCCCAGATCGGCGACCAGTACGCCGACCTGTTTCT
GGCCGCCAAGAACCTGTCCGACGCCATCCTGCTGAGCGACATCCTGAGAGTGAACACCGAGATCACCAAG
GCCCCCCTGAGCGCCTCTATGATCAAGAGATACGACGAGCACCACCAGGACCTGACCCTGCTGAAAGCTC
TCGTGCGGCAGCAGCTGCCTGAGAAGTACAAAGAGATTTTCTTCGACCAGAGCAAGAACGGCTACGCCGG
CTACATTGACGGCGGAGCCAGCCAGGAAGAGTTCTACAAGTTCATCAAGCCCATCCTGGAAAAGATGGAC
GGCACCGAGGAACTGCTCGTGAAGCTGAACAGAGAGGACCTGCTGCGGAAGCAGCGGACCTTCGACAACG
GCAGCATCCCCCACCAGATCCACCTGGGAGAGCTGCACGCCATTCTGCGGCGGCAGGAAGATTTTTACCC
ATTCCTGAAGGACAACCGGGAAAAGATCGAGAAGATCCTGACCTTCCGCATCCCCTACTACGTGGGCCCT
CTGGCCAGGGGAAACAGCAGATTCGCCTGGATGACCAGAAAGAGCGAGGAAACCATCACCCCCTGGAACT
TCGAGGAAGTGGTGGACAAGGGCGCTTCCGCCCAGAGCTTCATCGAGCGGATGACCAACTTCGATAAGAA
CCTGCCCAACGAGAAGGTGCTGCCCAAGCACAGCCTGCTGTACGAGTACTTCACCGTGTATAACGAGCTG
ACCAAAGTGAAATACGTGACCGAGGGAATGAGAAAGCCCGCCTTCCTGAGCGGCGAGCAGAAAAAGGCCA
TCGTGGACCTGCTGTTCAAGACCAACCGGAAAGTGACCGTGAAGCAGCTGAAAGAGGACTACTTCAAGAA
AATCGAGTGCTTCGACTCCGTGGAAATCTCCGGCGTGGAAGATCGGTTCAACGCCTCCCTGGGCACATAC
CACGATCTGCTGAAAATTATCAAGGACAAGGACTTCCTGGACAATGAGGAAAACGAGGACATTCTGGAAG
ATATCGTGCTGACCCTGACACTGTTTGAGGACAGAGAGATGATCGAGGAACGGCTGAAAACCTATGCCCA
CCTGTTCGACGACAAAGTGATGAAGCAGCTGAAGCGGCGGAGATACACCGGCTGGGGCAGGCTGAGCCGG
AAGCTGATCAACGGCATCCGGGACAAGCAGTCCGGCAAGACAATCCTGGATTTCCTGAAGTCCGACGGCT
TCGCCAACAGAAACTTCATGCAGCTGATCCACGACGACAGCCTGACCTTTAAAGAGGACATCCAGAAAGC
CCAGGTGTCCGGCCAGGGCGATAGCCTGCACGAGCACATTGCCAATCTGGCCGGCAGCCCCGCCATTAAG
AAGGGCATCCTGCAGACAGTGAAGGTGGTGGACGAGCTCGTGAAAGTGATGGGCCGGCACAAGCCCGAGA
ACATCGTGATCGAAATGGCCAGAGAGAACCAGACCACCCAGAAGGGACAGAAGAACAGCCGCGAGAGAAT
GAAGCGGATCGAAGAGGGCATCAAAGAGCTGGGCAGCCAGATCCTGAAAGAACACCCCGTGGAAAACACC
CAGCTGCAGAACGAGAAGCTGTACCTGTACTACCTGCAGAATGGGCGGGATATGTACGTGGACCAGGAAC
TGGACATCAACCGGCTGTCCGACTACGATGTGGACCATATCGTGCCTCAGAGCTTTCTGAAGGACGACTC
CATCGACAACAAGGTGCTGACCAGAAGCGACAAGAACCGGGGCAAGAGCGACAACGTGCCCTCCGAAGAG
GTCGTGAAGAAGATGAAGAACTACTGGCGGCAGCTGCTGAACGCCAAGCTGATTACCCAGAGAAAGTTCG
ACAATCTGACCAAGGCCGAGAGAGGCGGCCTGAGCGAACTGGATAAGGCCGGCTTCATCAAGAGACAGCT
GGTGGAAACCCGGCAGATCACAAAGCACGTGGCACAGATCCTGGACTCCCGGATGAACACTAAGTACGAC
GAGAATGACAAGCTGATCCGGGAAGTGAAAGTGATCACCCTGAAGTCCAAGCTGGTGTCCGATTTCCGGA
AGGATTTCCAGTTTTACAAAGTGCGCGAGATCAACAACTACCACCACGCCCACGACGCCTACCTGAACGC
CGTCGTGGGAACCGCCCTGATCAAAAAGTACCCTAAGCTGGAAAGCGAGTTCGTGTACGGCGACTACAAG
GTGTACGACGTGCGGAAGATGATCGCCAAGAGCGAGCAGGAAATCGGCAAGGCTACCGCCAAGTACTTCT
TCTACAGCAACATCATGAACTTTTTCAAGACCGAGATTACCCTGGCCAACGGCGAGATCCGGAAGCGGCC
TCTGATCGAGACAAACGGCGAAACCGGGGAGATCGTGTGGGATAAGGGCCGGGATTTTGCCACCGTGCGG
AAAGTGCTGAGCATGCCCCAAGTGAATATCGTGAAAAAGACCGAGGTGCAGACAGGCGGCTTCAGCAAAG
AGTCTATCCTGCCCAAGAGGAACAGCGATAAGCTGATCGCCAGAAAGAAGGACTGGGACCCTAAGAAGTA
CGGCGGCTTCGACAGCCCCACCGTGGCCTATTCTGTGCTGGTGGTGGCCAAAGTGGAAAAGGGCAAGTCC
AAGAAACTGAAGAGTGTGAAAGAGCTGCTGGGGATCACCATCATGGAAAGAAGCAGCTTCGAGAAGAATC
CCATCGACTTTCTGGAAGCCAAGGGCTACAAAGAAGTGAAAAAGGACCTGATCATCAAGCTGCCTAAGTA
CTCCCTGTTCGAGCTGGAAAACGGCCGGAAGAGAATGCTGGCCTCTGCCGGCGAACTGCAGAAGGGAAAC
GAACTGGCCCTGCCCTCCAAATATGTGAACTTCCTGTACCTGGCCAGCCACTATGAGAAGCTGAAGGGCT
CCCCCGAGGATAATGAGCAGAAACAGCTGTTTGTGGAACAGCACAAGCACTACCTGGACGAGATCATCGA
GCAGATCAGCGAGTTCTCCAAGAGAGTGATCCTGGCCGACGCTAATCTGGACAAAGTGCTGTCCGCCTAC
AACAAGCACCGGGATAAGCCCATCAGAGAGCAGGCCGAGAATATCATCCACCTGTTTACCCTGACCAATC
TGGGAGCCCCTGCCGCCTTCAAGTACTTTGACACCACCATCGACCGGAAGAGGTACACCAGCACCAAAGA
GGTGCTGGACGCCACCCTGATCCACCAGAGCATCACCGGCCTGTACGAGACACGGATCGACCTGTCTCAG
CTGGGAGGCGACAAAAGGCCGGCGGCCACGAAAAAGGCCGGCCAGGCAAAAAAGAAAAAGGAATTCGGCA
GTGGAGAGGGCAGAGGAAGTCTGCTAACATGCGGTGACGTCGAGGAGAATCCTGGCCCAATGACCGAGTA
CAAGCCCACGGTGCGCCTCGCCACCCGCGACGACGTCCCCAGGGCCGTACGCACCCTCGCCGCCGCGTTC
GCCGACTACCCCGCCACGCGCCACACCGTCGATCCGGACCGCCACATCGAGCGGGTCACCGAGCTGCAAG
AACTCTTCCTCACGCGCGTCGGGCTCGACATCGGCAAGGTGTGGGTCGCGGACGACGGCGCCGCGGTGGC
GGTCTGGACCACGCCGGAGAGCGTCGAAGCGGGGGCGGTGTTCGCCGAGATCGGCCCGCGCATGGCCGAG
TTGAGCGGTTCCCGGCTGGCCGCGCAGCAACAGATGGAAGGCCTCCTGGCGCCGCACCGGCCCAAGGAGC
CCGCGTGGTTCCTGGCCACCGTCGGCGTCTCGCCCGACCACCAGGGCAAGGGTCTGGGCAGCGCCGTCGT
GCTCCCCGGAGTGGAGGCGGCCGAGCGCGCCGGGGTGCCCGCCTTCCTGGAGACCTCCGCGCCCCACAAC
CTCCCCTTCTACGAGCGGCTCGGCTTCACCGTCACCGCCGACGTCGAGGTGCCCGAAGGACCGCGCACCT
GGTGCATGACCCGCAAGCCCGGTGCCTGAGAATTCTAACTAGAGCTCGCTGATCAGCCTCGACTGTGCCT
TCTAGTTGCCAGCCATCTGTTGTTTGCCCCTCCCCCGTGCCTTCCTTGACCCTGGAAGGTGCCACTCCCA
CTGTCCTTTCCTAATAAAATGAGGAAATTGCATCGCATTGTCTGAGTAGGTGTCATTCTATTCTGGGGGG
TGGGGTGGGGCAGGACAGCAAGGGGGAGGATTGGGAAGAGAATAGCAGGCATGCTGGGGAGCGGCCGCAG
GAACCCCTAGTGATGGAGTTGGCCACTCCCTCTCTGCGCGCTCGCTCGCTCACTGAGGCCGGGCGACCAA
AGGTCGCCCGACGCCCGGGCTTTGCCCGGGCGGCCTCAGTGAGCGAGCGAGCGCGCAGCTGCCTGCAGGG
GCGCCTGATGCGGTATTTTCTCCTTACGCATCTGTGCGGTATTTCACACCGCATA
[95 nt withheld, positions 6636-6730]
T
[46 nt withheld, positions 6732-6777]
C
[141 nt withheld, positions 6779-6919]
CCTTTGACGTTGGAGTCCACGTTCTTT
[37 nt withheld, positions 6947-6983]
ACTCTATCTCGGGCTATTCTTTTGATTTATAAGGGATTTTGCCGATTTCGGTCTATTGGTTAAAAAATGA
GCTGATTTAACAAAAATTTAACGCGAATTTTAACAAAATATTAACGTTTACAATTTTATGGTGCACTCTC
AGTACAATCTGCTCTGATGCCGCATAGTTAAGCCAGCCCCGACACCCGCCAACACCCGCTGACGCGCCCT
GACGGGCTTGTCTGCTCCCGGCATCCGCTTACAGACAAGCTGTGACCGTCTCCGGGAGCTGCATGTGTCA
GAGGTTTTCACCGTCATCACCGAAACGCGCGAGACGAAAGGGCCTCGTGATACGCCTATTTTTATAGGTT
AATGTCATGATAATAATGGTTTCTTAGACGTCAGGTGGCACTTTTCGGGGAAATGTGCGCGGAACCCCTA
TTTGTTTATTTTTCTAAATACATTCAAATATGTATCCGCTCATGAGACAATAACCCTGATAAATGCTTCA
ATAATATTGAAAAAGGAAGAGTATGAGTATTCAACATTTCCGTGTCGCCCTTATTCCCTTTTTTGCGGCA
TTTTGCCTTCCTGTTTTTGCTCACCCAGAAACGCTGGTGAAAGTAAAAGATGCTGAAGATCAGTTGGGTG
CACGAGTGGGTTACATCGAACTGGATCTCAACAGCGGTAAGATCCTTGAGAGTTTTCGCCCCGAAGAACG
TTTTCCAATGATGAGCACTTTTAAAGTTCTGCTATGTGGCGCGGTATTATCCCGTATTGACGCCGGGCAA
GAGCAACTCGGTCGCCGCATACACTATTCTCAGAATGACTTGGTTGAGTACTCACCAGTCACAGAAAAGC
ATCTTACGGATGGCATGACAGTAAGAGAATTATGCAGTGCTGCCATAACCATGAGTGATAACACTGCGGC
CAACTTACTTCTGACAACGATCGGAGGACCGAAGGAGCTAACCGCTTTTTTGCACAACATGGGGGATCAT
GTAACTCGCCTTGATCGTTGGGAACCGGAGCTGAATGAAGCCATACCAAACGACGAGCGTGACACCACGA
TGCCTGTAGCAATGGCAACAACGTTGCGCAAACTATTAACTGGCGAACTACTTACTCTAGCTTCCCGGCA
ACAATTAATAGACTGGATGGAGGCGGATAAAGTTGCAGGACCACTTCTGCGCTCGGCCCTTCCGGCTGGC
TGGTTTATTGCTGATAAATCTGGAGCCGGTGAGCGTGGAAGCCGCGGTATCATTGCAGCACTGGGGCCAG
ATGGTAAGCCCTCCCGTATCGTAGTTATCTACACGACGGGGAGTCAGGCAACTATGGATGAACGAAATAG
ACAGATCGCTGAGATAGGTGCCTCACTGATTAAGCATTGGTAACTGTCAGACCAAGTTTACTCATATATA
CTTTAGATTGATTTAAAACTTCATTTTTAATTTAAAAGGATCTAGGTGAAGATCCTTTTTGATAATCTCA
TGACCAAAATCCCTTAACGTGAGTTTTCGTTCCACTGAGCGTCAGACCCCGTAGAAAAGATCAAAGGATC
TTCTTGAGATCCTTTTTTTCTGCGCGTAATCTGCTGCTTGCAAACAAAAAAACCACCGCTACCAGCGGTG
GTTTGTTTGCCGGATCAAGAGCTACCAACTCTTTTTCCGAAGGTAACTGGCTTCAGCAGAGCGCAGATAC
CAAATACTGTTCTTCTAGTGTAGCCGTAGTTAGGCCACCACTTCAAGAACTCTGTAGCACCGCCTACATA
CCTCGCTCTGCTAATCCTGTTACCAGTGGCTGCTGCCAGTGGCGATAAGTCGTGTCTTACCGGGTTGGAC
TCAAGACGATAGTTACCGGATAAGGCGCAGCGGTCGGGCTGAACGGGGGGTTCGTGCACACAGCCCAGCT
TGGAGCGAACGACCTACACCGAACTGAGATACCTACAGCGTGAGCTATGAGAAAGCGCCACGCTTCCCGA
AGGGAGAAAGGCGGACAGGTATCCGGTAAGCGGCAGGGTCGGAACAGGAGAGCGCACGAGGGAGCTTCCA
GGGGGAAACGCCTGGTATCTTTATAGTCCTGTCGGGTTTCGCCACCTCTGACTTGAGCGTCGATTTTTGT
GATGCTCGTCAGGGGGGCGGAGCCTATGGAAAAACGCCAGCAACGCGGCCTTTTTACGGTTCCTGGCCTT
TTGCTGGCCTTTTGCTCACATGT
